>Addgene plasmid #246323 | pcDNA3.1-CMV-Vega | addgene full sequence | sequence record 495020 | Addgene NGS Result
GACGGATCGGGAGATCTCCCGATCCCCTATGGTGCACTCTCAGTACAATCTGCTCTGATGCCGCATAGTT
AAGCCAGTATCTGCTCCCTGCTTGTGTGTTGGAGGTCGCTGAGTAGTGCGCGAGCAAAATTTAAGCTACA
ACAAGGCAAGGCTTGACCGACAATTGCATGAAGAATCTGCTTAGGGTTAGGCGTTTTGCGCTGCTTCGCG
ATGTACGGGCCAGATATACGCGTTGACATTGATTATTGACTAGTTATTAATAGTAATCAATTACGGGGTC
ATTAGTTCATAGCCCATATATGGAGTTCCGCGTTACATAACTTACGGTAAATGGCCCGCCTGGCTGACCG
CCCAACGACCCCCGCCCATTGACGTCAATAATGACGTATGTTCCCATAGTAACGCCAATAGGGACTTTCC
ATTGACGTCAATGGGTGGAGTATTTACGGTAAACTGCCCACTTGGCAGTACATCAAGTGTATCATATGCC
AAGTACGCCCCCTATTGACGTCAATGACGGTAAATGGCCCGCCTGGCATTATGCCCAGTACATGACCTTA
TGGGACTTTCCTACTTGGCAGTACATCTACGTATTAGTCATCGCTATTACCATGGTGATGCGGTTTTGGC
AGTACATCAATGGGCGTGGATAGCGGTTTGACTCACGGGGATTTCCAAGTCTCCACCCCATTGACGTCAA
TGGGAGTTTGTTTTGGCACCAAAATCAACGGGACTTTCCAAAATGTCGTAACAACTCCGCCCCATTGACG
CAAATGGGCGGTAGGCGTGTACGGTGGGAGGTCTATATAAGCAGAGCTCTCTGGCTAACTAGAGAACCCA
CTGCTTACTGGCTTATCGAAATTAATACGACTCACTATAGGGAGACCCAAGCTGGCTAGCGTTTAAACGG
GCCCTCTAGACTCGAGCGGCCGCCACTGTGCTGGATATCTGCAATGGCTGACGTGGAAACCGAGACCGGC
ATGATTGCACAGTGGATTGTCTTTGCTATTATGGCTGCTGCTGCTATTGCTTTTGGAGTGGCTGTGCACT
TTCGGCCTTCAGAGCTGAAGAGCGCATACTATATCAACATTGCCATCTGCACTATCGCCGCTACCGCTTA
CTATGCAATGGCCGTGAACTACCAGGACCTGACAATGGGAAGCGCCAGTACTCCCTTCAAGTTTCAGCTC
AAAGGGACCATCAATGGGAAGAGCTTCACTGTTGAGGGAGAGGGCGAAGGAAACTCTCATGAGGGTTCTC
ACAAGGGGAAATATGTCTGCACATCTGGAAAGCTTCCCATGTCATGGGCAGCCTTGGGCACAAGTTTCGG
CTATGGCATGAAGTACTACACGAAATACCCATCCGGTCTGAAGAACTGGTTTCGAGAGGTGATGCCTGGT
GGCTTTACCTATGACAGGCATATCCAGTACAAGGGAGATGGATCCATTCATGCGAAGCACCAGCACTTCA
TGAAGAATGGGACGTACCACAACATTGTGGAGTTTACCGGTCAAGACTTCAAGGAGAATAGCCCGGTGTT
GACAGGCGATATGAATGTGAGCCTTCCCAACGAAGTCCCTCACATACCTAGAGATGATGGCGTTGAGTGT
CCAGTCACACTCCTGTACCCACTGCTGAGCGACAAGTCCAAGTATGTGGAAGCCTATCAGTACACCATCT
GCAAACCGCTGCACAATCAACCAGCTCCTGATGTGCCCTATCACTGGATTCGGAAACAGTATACTCAGAG
CAAAGATGACGCAGAAGAACGCGACCATATCTGTCAGTCAGAAACCCTGGAAGCTCATTCCGGAAATGGT
GAAAGGCAGGTGGTCTACGCAAGATATATTTGTTGGGTGCTGACCACACCACTGCTCCTGCTCGATCTCA
TCGTCATGACCAAGATGGGCGGAGTGATGATTTCTTGGGTCATCGGCGCAGACATTTTCATGATCGTGTT
TGGTATTCTGGGCGCCTTCGAGGATGAACACAAGTTCAAATGGGTGTACTTTATCGCTGGATGTGTGATG
CAGGCAGTCCTGACATACGGGATGTATAACGCCACTTGGAAAGACGATCTGAAGAAAAGCCCCGAGTACC
ATAGCTCCTATGTCAGTCTGCTCGTCTTCCTGTCAATCCTCTGGGTGTTTTATCCTGTCGTGTGGGCTTT
CGGGTCTGGTAGTGGCGTGCTGTCCGTCGACAATGAGGCCATTCTCATGGGAATCCTGGATGTGCTCGCT
AAGCCACTGTTTGGAATGGGGTGCCTCATTGCCCATGAGACTATCTTCAAGAAGAGTAGAATCACAAGCG
AAGGCGAGTACATCCCCCTGGATCAAATAGACATAAATGTAGTGAGCAAGGGCGAGGAGAACAACATGGC
CATCATCAAGGAGTTCATGCGCTTCAAGGTGCGCATGGAGGGCTCCGTGAACGGCCACGAGTTCGAGATC
GAGGGCGAGGGCGAGGGCCGCCCCTACGAGGGCTTTCAGACCGCTAAGCTGAAGGTGACCAAGGGTGGCC
CCCTGCCCTTCGCCTGGGACATCCTGTCCCCTCATTTCACCTTTGGCTCCAAGGCCTACGTGAAGCACCC
CGCCGACATCCCCGACTACTTCAAGCTGTCCTTCCCCGAGGGCTTCAAGTGGGAGCGCGTGATGAACTAC
GAGGACGGCGGCGTGGTGACCGTGACCCAGGACTCCTCCCTGCAGGACGGCGAGTTCATCTACAAGGTGA
AGCTGCGCGGCACCAACTTCCCCTCCGACGGCCCCGTGATGCAGAAGAAGACCATGGGCTGGGAGGCCTC
CTCCGAGCGGATGTACCCCGAGGACGGTGCCCTGAAGGGCAAGATCAAGATGAGGCTGAAGCTGAAGGAC
GGCGGCCACTACACCTCCGAGGTCAAGACCACCTACAAGGCCAAGAAGCCCGTGCAGCTGCCCGGCGCCT
ACATCGTCGACATCAAGTTGGACATCACCTCCCACAACGAGGACTACACCATCGTGGAACAGTACGAACG
CGCCGAGGGCCGCCACTCCACCGGCGGCATGGACGAGCTGTACAAGGCTAGCCAGAGCCAGCCTATCCTG
AACACCAAGGAGATGGCCCCTCAGAGCAAGCCTCCTGAGGAGCTGGAGATGAGCAGCATGCCTAGCCCTG
TGGCCCCTCTGCCTGCCAGGACCGAGGGCGTGATCGACATGAGGAGCATGAGCAGCATCGACAGCTTCAT
CAGCTGCGCCACCGACTTCCCTGAGGCCACCAGGTTCGGGGGCTTCTGCTACGAGAACGAGGTGTAAGTT
TAAATGGTCTCCAGCTTAAGTTTAAACCGCTGATCAGCCTCGACTGTGCCTTCTAGTTGCCAGCCATCTG
TTGTTTGCCCCTCCCCCGTGCCTTCCTTGACCCTGGAAGGTGCCACTCCCACTGTCCTTTCCTAATAAAA
TGAGGAAATTGCATCGCATTGTCTGAGTAGGTGTCATTCTATTCTGGGGGGTGGGGTGGGGCAGGACAGC
AAGGGGGAGGATTGGGAAGACAATAGCAGGCATGCTGGGGATGCGGTGGGCTCTATGGCTTCTGAGGCGG
AAAGAACCAGCTGGGGCTCTAGGGGGTATCCCC
[124 nt withheld, positions 3604-3727]
C
[91 nt withheld, positions 3729-3819]
A
[49 nt withheld, positions 3821-3869]
CCTTTGACGTTGGAGTCCACGTTCTTT
[37 nt withheld, positions 3897-3933]
ACCCTATCTCGGTCTATTCTTTTGATTTATAAGGGATTTTGCCGATTTCGGCCTATTGGTTAAAAAATGA
GCTGATTTAACAAAAATTTAACGCGAATTAATTCTGTGGAATGTGTGTCAGTTAGGGTGTGGAAAGTCCC
CAGGCTCCCCAGCAGGCAGAAGTATGCAAAGCATGCATCTCAATTAGTCAGCAACCAGGTGTGGAAAGTC
CCCAGGCTCCCCAGCAGGCAGAAGTATGCAAAGCATGCATCTCAATTAGTCAGCAACCATAGTCCCGCCC
CTAACTCCGCCCATCCCGCCCCTAACTCCGCCCAGTTCCGCCCATTCTCCGCCCCATGGCTGACTAATTT
TTTTTATTTATGCAGAGGCCGAGGCCGCCTCTGCCTCTGAGCTATTCCAGAAGTAGTGAGGAGGCTTTTT
TGGAGGCCTAGGCTTTTGCAAAAAGCTCCCGGGAGCTTGTATATCCATTTTCGGATCTGATCAAGAGACA
GGATGAGGATCGTTTCGCATGATTGAACAAGATGGATTGCACGCAGGTTCTCCGGCCGCTTGGGTGGAGA
GGCTATTCGGCTATGACTGGGCACAACAGACAATCGGCTGCTCTGATGCCGCCGTGTTCCGGCTGTCAGC
GCAGGGGCGCCCGGTTCTTTTTGTCAAGACCGACCTGTCCGGTGCCCTGAATGAACTGCAGGACGAGGCA
GCGCGGCTATCGTGGCTGGCCACGACGGGCGTTCCTTGCGCAGCTGTGCTCGACGTTGTCACTGAAGCGG
GAAGGGACTGGCTGCTATTGGGCGAAGTGCCGGGGCAGGATCTCCTGTCATCTCACCTTGCTCCTGCCGA
GAAAGTATCCATCATGGCTGATGCAATGCGGCGGCTGCATACGCTTGATCCGGCTACCTGCCCATTCGAC
CACCAAGCGAAACATCGCATCGAGCGAGCACGTACTCGGATGGAAGCCGGTCTTGTCGATCAGGATGATC
TGGACGAAGAGCATCAGGGGCTCGCGCCAGCCGAACTGTTCGCCAGGCTCAAGGCGCGCATGCCCGACGG
CGAGGATCTCGTCGTGACCCATGGCGATGCCTGCTTGCCGAATATCATGGTGGAAAATGGCCGCTTTTCT
GGATTCATCGACTGTGGCCGGCTGGGTGTGGCGGACCGCTATCAGGACATAGCGTTGGCTACCCGTGATA
TTGCTGAAGAGCTTGGCGGCGAATGGGCTGACCGCTTCCTCGTGCTTTACGGTATCGCCGCTCCCGATTC
GCAGCGCATCGCCTTCTATCGCCTTCTTGACGAGTTCTTCTGAGCGGGACTCTGGGGTTCGAAATGACCG
ACCAAGCGACGCCCAACCTGCCATCACGAGATTTCGATTCCACCGCCGCCTTCTATGAAAGGTTGGGCTT
CGGAATCGTTTTCCGGGACGCCGGCTGGATGATCCTCCAGCGCGGGGATCTCATGCTGGAGTTCTTCGCC
CACCCCAACTTGTTTATTGCAGCTTATAATGGTTACAAATAAAGCAATAGCATCACAAATTTCACAAATA
AAGCATTTTTTTCACTGCATTCTAGTTGTGGTTTGTCCAAACTCATCAATGTATCTTATCATGTCTGTAT
ACCGTCGACCTCTAGCTAGAGCTTGGCGTAATCATGGTCATAGCTGTTTCCTGTGTGAAATTGTTATCCG
CTCACAATTCCACACAACATACGAGCCGGAAGCATAAAGTGTAAAGCCTGGGGTGCCTAATGAGTGAGCT
AACTCACATTAATTGCGTTGCGCTCACTGCCCGCTTTCCAGTCGGGAAACCTGTCGTGCCAGCTGCATTA
ATGAATCGGCCAACGCGCGGGGAGAGGCGGTTTGCGTATTGGGCGCTCTTCCGCTTCCTCGCTCACTGAC
TCGCTGCGCTCGGTCGTTCGGCTGCGGCGAGCGGTATCAGCTCACTCAAAGGCGGTAATACGGTTATCCA
CAGAATCAGGGGATAACGCAGGAAAGAACATGTGAGCAAAAGGCCAGCAAAAGGCCAGGAACCGTAAAAA
GGCCGCGTTGCTGGCGTTTTTCCATAGGCTCCGCCCCCCTGACGAGCATCACAAAAATCGACGCTCAAGT
CAGAGGTGGCGAAACCCGACAGGACTATAAAGATACCAGGCGTTTCCCCCTGGAAGCTCCCTCGTGCGCT
CTCCTGTTCCGACCCTGCCGCTTACCGGATACCTGTCCGCCTTTCTCCCTTCGGGAAGCGTGGCGCTTTC
TCATAGCTCACGCTGTAGGTATCTCAGTTCGGTGTAGGTCGTTCGCTCCAAGCTGGGCTGTGTGCACGAA
CCCCCCGTTCAGCCCGACCGCTGCGCCTTATCCGGTAACTATCGTCTTGAGTCCAACCCGGTAAGACACG
ACTTATCGCCACTGGCAGCAGCCACTGGTAACAGGATTAGCAGAGCGAGGTATGTAGGCGGTGCTACAGA
GTTCTTGAAGTGGTGGCCTAACTACGGCTACACTAGAAGAACAGTATTTGGTATCTGCGCTCTGCTGAAG
CCAGTTACCTTCGGAAAAAGAGTTGGTAGCTCTTGATCCGGCAAACAAACCACCGCTGGTAGCGGTGGTT
TTTTTGTTTGCAAGCAGCAGATTACGCGCAGAAAAAAAGGATCTCAAGAAGATCCTTTGATCTTTTCTAC
GGGGTCTGACGCTCAGTGGAACGAAAACTCACGTTAAGGGATTTTGGTCATGAGATTATCAAAAAGGATC
TTCACCTAGATCCTTTTAAATTAAAAATGAAGTTTTAAATCAATCTAAAGTATATATGAGTAAACTTGGT
CTGACAGTTACCAATGCTTAATCAGTGAGGCACCTATCTCAGCGATCTGTCTATTTCGTTCATCCATAGT
TGCCTGACTCCCCGTCGTGTAGATAACTACGATACGGGAGGGCTTACCATCTGGCCCCAGTGCTGCAATG
ATACCGCGAGACCCACGCTCACCGGCTCCAGATTTATCAGCAATAAACCAGCCAGCCGGAAGGGCCGAGC
GCAGAAGTGGTCCTGCAACTTTATCCGCCTCCATCCAGTCTATTAATTGTTGCCGGGAAGCTAGAGTAAG
TAGTTCGCCAGTTAATAGTTTGCGCAACGTTGTTGCCATTGCTACAGGCATCGTGGTGTCACGCTCGTCG
TTTGGTATGGCTTCATTCAGCTCCGGTTCCCAACGATCAAGGCGAGTTACATGATCCCCCATGTTGTGCA
AAAAAGCGGTTAGCTCCTTCGGTCCTCCGATCGTTGTCAGAAGTAAGTTGGCCGCAGTGTTATCACTCAT
GGTTATGGCAGCACTGCATAATTCTCTTACTGTCATGCCATCCGTAAGATGCTTTTCTGTGACTGGTGAG
TACTCAACCAAGTCATTCTGAGAATAGTGTATGCGGCGACCGAGTTGCTCTTGCCCGGCGTCAATACGGG
ATAATACCGCGCCACATAGCAGAACTTTAAAAGTGCTCATCATTGGAAAACGTTCTTCGGGGCGAAAACT
CTCAAGGATCTTACCGCTGTTGAGATCCAGTTCGATGTAACCCACTCGTGCACCCAACTGATCTTCAGCA
TCTTTTACTTTCACCAGCGTTTCTGGGTGAGCAAAAACAGGAAGGCAAAATGCCGCAAAAAAGGGAATAA
GGGCGACACGGAAATGTTGAATACTCATACTCTTCCTTTTTCAATATTATTGAAGCATTTATCAGGGTTA
TTGTCTCATGAGCGGATACATATTTGAATGTATTTAGAAAAATAAACAAATAGGGGTTCCGCGCACATTT
CCCCGAAAAGTGCCACCTGACGTC
Features (pLannotate 1.2.2; 22 found; start..end, strand, type, name):
     28..80      -  misc_feature   bom (fragment): basis of mobility region from pBR322
    235..614     +  enhancer       CMV enhancer: human cytomegalovirus immediate early enhancer
    615..818     +  promoter       CMV promoter: human cytomegalovirus (CMV) immediate early promoter
    814..847     +  LTR            5' LTR (truncated) (fragment): truncated 5' long terminal repeat (LTR) from HIV-1
    863..881     +  promoter       T7 promoter: promoter for bacteriophage T7 RNA polymerase
   2292..2351    +  CDS            KCNJ2 (fragment): KCNJ2_HUMAN - Also known as IRK1. Experimental evidence at protein level: Swiss-Prot protein existence level 1. Probably participates in establishing action potential waveform and excitability of neuronal and muscle tissues. Inward rectifier potassium channels are characterized by a greater tendency to allow potassium to flow into the cell rather than out of it. Their voltage dependence is regulated by the concentration of extracellular potassium; as external potassium is raised, the voltage range of the channel opening shifts to more positive voltages. The inward rectification is mainly due t
   2352..3056    +  CDS            mOrange2: mOrange2 is a basic (constitutively fluorescent) orange fluorescent protein published in 2008, derived from Discosoma sp.. It has high acid sensitivity.
   3060..3257    +  CDS            Kcnb1 (fragment): KCNB1_RAT - Experimental evidence at protein level: Swiss-Prot protein existence level 1. Voltage-gated potassium channel that mediates transmembrane potassium transport in excitable membranes, primarily in the brain, but also in the pancreas and cardiovascular system. Contributes to the regulation of the action potential (AP) repolarization, duration and frequency of repetitive AP firing in neurons, muscle cells and endocrine cells and plays a role in homeostatic attenuation of electrical excitability throughout the brain (PubMed:10024359, PubMed:10618149, PubMed:12451110, PubMed:17379638, Pu
   3334..3558    +  polyA_signal   bGH poly(A) signal: bovine growth hormone polyadenylation signal
   3562..3583    +  promoter       SV40 promoter (fragment): SV40 enhancer and early promoter
   3604..4032    +  rep_origin     f1 ori (sequence partly withheld): f1 bacteriophage origin of replication; arrow indicates direction of (+) strand synthesis
   4046..4375    +  promoter       SV40 promoter: SV40 enhancer and early promoter
   4442..5233    +  CDS            neo: KKA2_KLEPN - Also known as kan, nptII. Experimental evidence at protein level: Swiss-Prot protein existence level 1. Resistance to kanamycin, neomycin, paromomycin, ribostamycin, butirosin and gentamicin B. From Klebsiella pneumoniae.
   5257..5415    +  CDS            ble (fragment): BLE_KLEPN - Experimental evidence at protein level: Swiss-Prot protein existence level 1. Binding protein with a strong affinity to the bleomycin family of antibiotics. Binds to CL990; an antimitotic-antibiotic compound. From Klebsiella pneumoniae.
   5410..5531    +  polyA_signal   SV40 poly(A) signal: SV40 polyadenylation signal
   5604..5620    -  protein_bind   lac operator: The lac repressor binds to the lac operator to inhibit transcription in E. coli. This inhibition can be relieved by adding lactose or isopropyl-β-D-thiogalactopyranoside (IPTG). lac repressor encoded by lacI
   5628..5658    -  promoter       lac promoter: promoter for the E. coli lac operon
   5673..5694    -  protein_bind   CAP binding site: CAP binding activates transcription in the presence of cAMP. E. coli catabolite activator protein
   5707..5799    -  CDS            lacI (fragment): lac repressor; lacI; The lac repressor binds to the lac operator to inhibit transcription in E. coli. This inhibition can be relieved by adding lactose or isopropyl-β-D-thiogalactopyranoside (IPTG).
   5982..6570    -  rep_origin     ori: high-copy-number ColE1/pMB1/pBR322/pUC origin of replication
   6741..7601    -  CDS            AmpR: β-lactamase; bla; confers resistance to ampicillin, carbenicillin, and related antibiotics
   7602..7706    -  promoter       AmpR promoter: bla
