[The description below was written by a language model from this plasmid's Addgene catalogue record and pLannotate feature annotations shown in this document.]
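Description:
pcDNA3.1-CMV-Vega is a mammalian expression plasmid built on the pcDNA3.1 backbone that carries Vega, a synthetic, photostable genetically encoded voltage indicator intended for imaging in HEK293T cells. It is propagated in E. coli as a high-copy plasmid through its ColE1/pUC-type origin and selected with ampicillin via the β-lactamase gene. An f1 origin is also present. For mammalian cells the backbone provides an SV40 early promoter driving the neomycin/kanamycin phosphotransferase gene with an SV40 polyadenylation signal, which would permit G418 selection of stable transfectants. The catalogue lists a total size of 7,925 bp, whereas the sequenced record used for annotation is 7,737 nt, a small discrepancy that the record does not explain.

The Vega open reading frame sits downstream of the human CMV immediate-early enhancer and promoter, with a T7 promoter just upstream of the insert, and is terminated by the bovine growth hormone polyadenylation signal. The automated annotation leaves roughly the first 1.4 kb of the insert region unlabelled; this presumably contains the voltage-sensing portion of the indicator, but the record does not state what it is. The annotated downstream part comprises a short fragment matching human KCNJ2 (Kir2.1), a fluorescent protein coding sequence matched to mOrange2, and a fragment of rat Kcnb1 (Kv2.1). Short Kir2.1 segments are commonly used as membrane trafficking signals, and Kv2.1 fragments as soma-targeting motifs, although the record does not state these roles here. The construct is suited to transient transfection for characterising the sensor's fluorescence response to membrane potential in cultured cells.
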