Addgene plasmid #246323: pcDNA3.1-CMV-Vega
Purpose: Photostable genetically encoded voltage indicator for imaging in HEK293T
Depositing lab: Peng Zou. Depositing organization: Peking University. Publication: A photostable genetically encoded voltage indicator for imaging neural activities in tissue and live animals. Cao C, Ruixin Zhu, Zhou S, Zhao Z, Lin C, Liu S, Peng L, Subach FV, Piatkevich KD, Zou P. bioRxiv 2025.05.29.656768 10.1101/2025.05.29.656768.
Backbone
  Vector backbone: pcDNA3.1
  Backbone size w/o insert (bp): 5595
  Total vector size (bp): 7925
  Vector type: Mammalian Expression
Growth in bacteria
  Bacterial resistance: Ampicillin, 100 μg/mL
  Growth temperature: 37°C
  Growth strain: DH5alpha
  Copy number: High Copy
Gene/Insert
  Gene/Insert name: Vega
  Species: Synthetic
  Promoter: CMV
  Cloning method: Ligation Independent Cloning
  Sequencing primers: 5′ ATGGCTGACGTGGAAACCG; 3′ TTACACCTCGTTCTCGTAGCAGA
Terms and licenses: Academic/Nonprofit Terms; Industry Terms: Not Available to Industry
Depositor comments: Please visit https://doi.org/10.1101/2025.05.29.656768 for the bioRxiv preprint.
How to cite: pcDNA3.1-CMV-Vega was a gift from Peng Zou (Addgene plasmid # 246323 ; http://n2t.net/addgene:246323 ; RRID:Addgene_246323)
